Addgene plasmid #185215: pST_H2FLK5_CAEEL_199-435 (pBS0696)
Purpose: For the mammalian expression of the C. elegans protein H2FLK5_CAEEL_199-435. This is one of the bottom performing targets in our apoptosis assay (it induced apoptosis).
Depositing lab: Pamela Silver. Depositing organization: Harvard Medical School. Publication: Natural and Designed Proteins Inspired by Extremotolerant Organisms Can Form Condensates and Attenuate Apoptosis in Human Cells. Veling MT, Nguyen DT, Thadani NN, Oster ME, Rollins NJ, Brock KP, Bethel NP, Lim S, Baker D, Way JC, Marks DS, Chang RL, Silver PA. ACS Synth Biol. 2022 Mar 18;11(3):1292-1302. doi: 10.1021/acssynbio.1c00572. Epub 2022 Feb 18. PubMed 35176859.
Backbone
  Vector backbone: YK 02
  Vector type: Mammalian Expression
Growth in bacteria
  Bacterial resistance: Ampicillin, 100 μg/mL
  Growth temperature: 37°C
  Growth strain: DH5alpha
  Copy number: High Copy
Gene/Insert
  Gene/Insert name: H2FLK5_CAEEL_199-435
  Species: C. elegans (nematode)
  Insert size (bp): 717
  Cloning method: Gibson Cloning
Terms and licenses: Academic/Nonprofit Terms; Industry Terms: Not Available to Industry
Depositor comments: This is one of the bottom performing targets in our apoptosis assay (it induced apoptosis). See supplemental table 2 in our paper to see its performance in our assay. The negative control for this assay is pSecTag2 B which can be obtained from Thermo here https://www.thermofisher.com/order/catalog/product/V90020
How to cite: pST_H2FLK5_CAEEL_199-435 (pBS0696) was a gift from Pamela Silver (Addgene plasmid # 185215 ; http://n2t.net/addgene:185215 ; RRID:Addgene_185215)
