[The description below was written by a language model from this plasmid's Addgene catalogue record and pLannotate feature annotations shown in this document.]
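Description:
pST_H2FLK5_CAEEL_199-435 (pBS0696) is a 5.6 kb mammalian expression plasmid built by Gibson cloning on a backbone recorded as YK 02. It carries a 717 bp insert encoding residues 199–435 of the C. elegans protein H2FLK5. The plasmid is propagated in E. coli through a high-copy ColE1/pUC-type origin and selected with ampicillin through the bla gene and its native promoter. An f1 origin is also present. A second selection cassette places the Sh ble (BleoR) gene behind tandem SV40 early and EM7 promoters and ahead of an SV40 polyadenylation signal. This arrangement allows Zeocin-family selection in both mammalian cells and bacteria, although the record lists only ampicillin for bacterial growth.

The expression unit consists of the human CMV immediate-early enhancer and promoter, followed by a T7 promoter and then a bovine growth hormone poly(A) signal. The automated annotation leaves the interval between the T7 promoter and the bGH signal unlabelled. This gap is large enough to hold the insert and is presumably where the C. elegans coding fragment sits. No tags, signal peptides or fusion partners are annotated or stated, so the record does not establish whether any are present. Short hits annotated as a truncated HIV-1 LTR, a lacI fragment, a Klebsiella ble fragment and a bom fragment are probably backbone remnants or annotation artefacts rather than functional elements.

The construct was made for a screen of natural and designed proteins inspired by extremotolerant organisms, which tested their ability to form condensates and attenuate apoptosis in human cells. The depositor notes that this fragment was among the worst performers because it induced apoptosis rather than suppressing it. It therefore serves mainly as a reference for the pro-apoptotic end of that assay, whose negative control was the empty pSecTag2 B vector.
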