Features (pLannotate 1.2.2; 20 found; start..end, strand, type, name):
     30..82      -  misc_feature   bom (fragment): basis of mobility region from pBR322
    237..616     +  enhancer       CMV enhancer: human cytomegalovirus immediate early enhancer
    617..820     +  promoter       CMV promoter: human cytomegalovirus (CMV) immediate early promoter
    816..849     +  LTR            5' LTR (truncated) (fragment): truncated 5' long terminal repeat (LTR) from HIV-1
    865..883     +  promoter       T7 promoter: promoter for bacteriophage T7 RNA polymerase
   1643..1867    +  polyA_signal   bGH poly(A) signal: bovine growth hormone polyadenylation signal
   1871..1892    +  promoter       SV40 promoter (fragment): SV40 enhancer and early promoter
   1913..2341    +  rep_origin     f1 ori (sequence partly withheld): f1 bacteriophage origin of replication; arrow indicates direction of (+) strand synthesis
   2355..2684    +  promoter       SV40 promoter: SV40 enhancer and early promoter
   2732..2779    +  promoter       EM7 promoter: synthetic bacterial promoter&nbsp
   2798..3172    +  CDS            BleoR: antibiotic-binding protein; Sh ble from Streptoalloteichus hindustanus; confers resistance to bleomycin, phleomycin, and Zeocin™
   3182..3307    +  CDS            ble (fragment): BLE_KLEPN - Experimental evidence at protein level: Swiss-Prot protein existence level 1. Binding protein with a strong affinity to the bleomycin family of antibiotics. Binds to CL990; an antimitotic-antibiotic compound. From Klebsiella pneumoniae.
   3302..3423    +  polyA_signal   SV40 poly(A) signal: SV40 polyadenylation signal
   3496..3512    -  protein_bind   lac operator: The lac repressor binds to the lac operator to inhibit transcription in E. coli. This inhibition can be relieved by adding lactose or isopropyl-β-D-thiogalactopyranoside (IPTG). lac repressor encoded by lacI
   3520..3550    -  promoter       lac promoter: promoter for the E. coli lac operon
   3565..3586    -  protein_bind   CAP binding site: CAP binding activates transcription in the presence of cAMP. E. coli catabolite activator protein
   3599..3691    -  CDS            lacI (fragment): lac repressor; lacI; The lac repressor binds to the lac operator to inhibit transcription in E. coli. This inhibition can be relieved by adding lactose or isopropyl-β-D-thiogalactopyranoside (IPTG).
   3874..4462    -  rep_origin     ori: high-copy-number ColE1/pMB1/pBR322/pUC origin of replication
   4633..5493    -  CDS            AmpR: β-lactamase; bla; confers resistance to ampicillin, carbenicillin, and related antibiotics
   5494..5598    -  promoter       AmpR promoter: bla
>Addgene plasmid #185215 | pST_H2FLK5_CAEEL_199-435 (pBS0696) | addgene full sequence | sequence record 366845 | Addgene NGS Result
TCGACGGATCGGGAGATCTCCCGATCCCCTATGGTGCACTCTCAGTACAATCTGCTCTGATGCCGCATAG
TTAAGCCAGTATCTGCTCCCTGCTTGTGTGTTGGAGGTCGCTGAGTAGTGCGCGAGCAAAATTTAAGCTA
CAACAAGGCAAGGCTTGACCGACAATTGCATGAAGAATCTGCTTAGGGTTAGGCGTTTTGCGCTGCTTCG
CGATGTACGGGCCAGATATACGCGTTGACATTGATTATTGACTAGTTATTAATAGTAATCAATTACGGGG
TCATTAGTTCATAGCCCATATATGGAGTTCCGCGTTACATAACTTACGGTAAATGGCCCGCCTGGCTGAC
CGCCCAACGACCCCCGCCCATTGACGTCAATAATGACGTATGTTCCCATAGTAACGCCAATAGGGACTTT
CCATTGACGTCAATGGGTGGAGTATTTACGGTAAACTGCCCACTTGGCAGTACATCAAGTGTATCATATG
CCAAGTACGCCCCCTATTGACGTCAATGACGGTAAATGGCCCGCCTGGCATTATGCCCAGTACATGACCT
TATGGGACTTTCCTACTTGGCAGTACATCTACGTATTAGTCATCGCTATTACCATGGTGATGCGGTTTTG
GCAGTACATCAATGGGCGTGGATAGCGGTTTGACTCACGGGGATTTCCAAGTCTCCACCCCATTGACGTC
AATGGGAGTTTGTTTTGGCACCAAAATCAACGGGACTTTCCAAAATGTCGTAACAACTCCGCCCCATTGA
CGCAAATGGGCGGTAGGCGTGTACGGTGGGAGGTCTATATAAGCAGAGCTCTCTGGCTAACTAGAGAACC
CACTGCTTACTGGCTTATCGAAATTAATACGACTCACTATAGGGAGACCCAAGCTGGCTAGCCACCATGG
GAGATAATGCGCATAAAACGGGAGAAGCTTTGAACGATAACTATGAGAGCGTGAAAGAAAGTGCCAGCGA
AGCAGCAGACCGATTGAAGGAGCCCGCCCAAAATACAGCGGATAATGCAAAAGATCTCGCTAATCAAACT
GGAGAAGAAATGAGTGACGCGTTCGAATCAGTGAAACAATTGACTTCCGACACGGCCGAAAATGCGAAAG
AGAATGCACATGATGCAGCTGATACAGCAAAGTCATATAAGGATAAGGCAGGAGAAAAGGCTAGTGGAAT
TCTGGATAGTTTTAAGGCCCATGCGTCTGATGCGAAAGATTCCGTGGAGAATAAAGCTAGCGATGCCTAC
AATTCTGCAAAAGACAAAGCTGGAGATGCTTGGGACTCAACAAAGGATGCCGCCGGAGATGCGAAGGATA
AAACAAAGAGTTTTACTGAGAAAGTGGGCGACAAGATATCCGGGGCTTACGATTCCGTGAAGGAAAAGGC
ATCCGATGTTGCAGATTCATTTAAAGCCCACTCAACTGATTCCAAAGATAATGTCGAAAACAAAGCTGCA
GATGCGTACAATACTGCAAAAGACAAAGCTAGCGATGCCTGGGATAAGACGAAAGACAAAGCCGGAGAAG
CCAAAGACAAAATGGGAGATGCCTGGGATACAACGAAGGACAAGGCTGGCGATGCGTGGGATACGACAAA
AGATAAAGCGTGAACCCGCTGATCAGCCTCGACTGTGCCTTCTAGTTGCCAGCCATCTGTTGTTTGCCCC
TCCCCCGTGCCTTCCTTGACCCTGGAAGGTGCCACTCCCACTGTCCTTTCCTAATAAAATGAGGAAATTG
CATCGCATTGTCTGAGTAGGTGTCATTCTATTCTGGGGGGTGGGGTGGGGCAGGACAGCAAGGGGGAGGA
TTGGGAAGACAATAGCAGGCATGCTGGGGATGCGGTGGGCTCTATGGCTTCTGAGGCGGAAAGAACCAGC
TGGGGCTCTAGGGGGTATCCCC
[124 nt withheld, positions 1913-2036]
C
[91 nt withheld, positions 2038-2128]
A
[49 nt withheld, positions 2130-2178]
CCTTTGACGTTGGAGTCCACGTTCTTT
[37 nt withheld, positions 2206-2242]
ACCCTATCTCGGTCTATTCTTTTGATTTATAAGGGATTTTGCCGATTTCGGCCTATTGGTTAAAAAATGA
GCTGATTTAACAAAAATTTAACGCGAATTAATTCTGTGGAATGTGTGTCAGTTAGGGTGTGGAAAGTCCC
CAGGCTCCCCAGCAGGCAGAAGTATGCAAAGCATGCATCTCAATTAGTCAGCAACCAGGTGTGGAAAGTC
CCCAGGCTCCCCAGCAGGCAGAAGTATGCAAAGCATGCATCTCAATTAGTCAGCAACCATAGTCCCGCCC
CTAACTCCGCCCATCCCGCCCCTAACTCCGCCCAGTTCCGCCCATTCTCCGCCCCATGGCTGACTAATTT
TTTTTATTTATGCAGAGGCCGAGGCCGCCTCTGCCTCTGAGCTATTCCAGAAGTAGTGAGGAGGCTTTTT
TGGAGGCCTAGGCTTTTGCAAAAAGCTCCCGGGAGCTTGTATATCCATTTTCGGATCTGATCAGCACGTG
TTGACAATTAATCATCGGCATAGTATATCGGCATAGTATAATACGACAAGGTGAGGAACTAAACCATGGC
CAAGTTGACCAGTGCCGTTCCGGTGCTCACCGCGCGCGACGTCGCCGGAGCGGTCGAGTTCTGGACCGAC
CGGCTCGGGTTCTCCCGGGACTTCGTGGAGGACGACTTCGCCGGTGTGGTCCGGGACGACGTGACCCTGT
TCATCAGCGCGGTCCAGGACCAGGTGGTGCCGGACAACACCCTGGCCTGGGTGTGGGTGCGCGGCCTGGA
CGAGCTGTACGCCGAGTGGTCGGAGGTCGTGTCCACGAACTTCCGGGACGCCTCCGGGCCGGCCATGACC
GAGATCGGCGAGCAGCCGTGGGGGCGGGAGTTCGCCCTGCGCGACCCGGCCGGCAACTGCGTGCACTTCG
TGGCCGAGGAGCAGGACTGACACGTGCTACGAGATTTCGATTCCACCGCCGCCTTCTATGAAAGGTTGGG
CTTCGGAATCGTTTTCCGGGACGCCGGCTGGATGATCCTCCAGCGCGGGGATCTCATGCTGGAGTTCTTC
GCCCACCCCAACTTGTTTATTGCAGCTTATAATGGTTACAAATAAAGCAATAGCATCACAAATTTCACAA
ATAAAGCATTTTTTTCACTGCATTCTAGTTGTGGTTTGTCCAAACTCATCAATGTATCTTATCATGTCTG
TATACCGTCGACCTCTAGCTAGAGCTTGGCGTAATCATGGTCATAGCTGTTTCCTGTGTGAAATTGTTAT
CCGCTCACAATTCCACACAACATACGAGCCGGAAGCATAAAGTGTAAAGCCTGGGGTGCCTAATGAGTGA
GCTAACTTACATTAATTGCGTTGCGCTCACTGCCCGCTTTCCAGTCGGGAAACCTGTCGTGCCAGCTGCA
TTAATGAATCGGCCAACGCGCGGGGAGAGGCGGTTTGCGTATTGGGCGCTCTTCCGCTTCCTCGCTCACT
GACTCGCTGCGCTCGGTCGTTCGGCTGCGGCGAGCGGTATCAGCTCACTCAAAGGCGGTAATACGGTTAT
CCACAGAATCAGGGGATAACGCAGGAAAGAACATGTGAGCAAAAGGCCAGCAAAAGGCCAGGAACCGTAA
AAAGGCCGCGTTGCTGGCGTTTTTCCATAGGCTCCGCCCCCCTGACGAGCATCACAAAAATCGACGCTCA
AGTCAGAGGTGGCGAAACCCGACAGGACTATAAAGATACCAGGCGTTTCCCCCTGGAAGCTCCCTCGTGC
GCTCTCCTGTTCCGACCCTGCCGCTTACCGGATACCTGTCCGCCTTTCTCCCTTCGGGAAGCGTGGCGCT
TTCTCATAGCTCACGCTGTAGGTATCTCAGTTCGGTGTAGGTCGTTCGCTCCAAGCTGGGCTGTGTGCAC
GAACCCCCCGTTCAGCCCGACCGCTGCGCCTTATCCGGTAACTATCGTCTTGAGTCCAACCCGGTAAGAC
ACGACTTATCGCCACTGGCAGCAGCCACTGGTAACAGGATTAGCAGAGCGAGGTATGTAGGCGGTGCTAC
AGAGTTCTTGAAGTGGTGGCCTAACTACGGCTACACTAGAAGAACAGTATTTGGTATCTGCGCTCTGCTG
AAGCCAGTTACCTTCGGAAAAAGAGTTGGTAGCTCTTGATCCGGCAAACAAACCACCGCTGGTAGCGGTG
GTTTTTTTGTTTGCAAGCAGCAGATTACGCGCAGAAAAAAAGGATCTCAAGAAGATCCTTTGATCTTTTC
TACGGGGTCTGACGCTCAGTGGAACGAAAACTCACGTTAAGGGATTTTGGTCATGAGATTATCAAAAAGG
ATCTTCACCTAGATCCTTTTAAATTAAAAATGAAGTTTTAAATCAATCTAAAGTATATATGAGTAAACTT
GGTCTGACAGTTACCAATGCTTAATCAGTGAGGCACCTATCTCAGCGATCTGTCTATTTCGTTCATCCAT
AGTTGCCTGACTCCCCGTCGTGTAGATAACTACGATACGGGAGGGCTTACCATCTGGCCCCAGTGCTGCA
ATGATACCGCGAGACCCACGCTCACCGGCTCCAGATTTATCAGCAATAAACCAGCCAGCCGGAAGGGCCG
AGCGCAGAAGTGGTCCTGCAACTTTATCCGCCTCCATCCAGTCTATTAATTGTTGCCGGGAAGCTAGAGT
AAGTAGTTCGCCAGTTAATAGTTTGCGCAACGTTGTTGCCATTGCTACAGGCATCGTGGTGTCACGCTCG
TCGTTTGGTATGGCTTCATTCAGCTCCGGTTCCCAACGATCAAGGCGAGTTACATGATCCCCCATGTTGT
GCAAAAAAGCGGTTAGCTCCTTCGGTCCTCCGATCGTTGTCAGAAGTAAGTTGGCCGCAGTGTTATCACT
CATGGTTATGGCAGCACTGCATAATTCTCTTACTGTCATGCCATCCGTAAGATGCTTTTCTGTGACTGGT
GAGTACTCAACCAAGTCATTCTGAGAATAGTGTATGCGGCGACCGAGTTGCTCTTGCCCGGCGTCAATAC
GGGATAATACCGCGCCACATAGCAGAACTTTAAAAGTGCTCATCATTGGAAAACGTTCTTCGGGGCGAAA
ACTCTCAAGGATCTTACCGCTGTTGAGATCCAGTTCGATGTAACCCACTCGTGCACCCAACTGATCTTCA
GCATCTTTTACTTTCACCAGCGTTTCTGGGTGAGCAAAAACAGGAAGGCAAAATGCCGCAAAAAAGGGAA
TAAGGGCGACACGGAAATGTTGAATACTCATACTCTTCCTTTTTCAATATTATTGAAGCATTTATCAGGG
TTATTGTCTCATGAGCGGATACATATTTGAATGTATTTAGAAAAATAAACAAATAGGGGTTCCGCGCACA
TTTCCCCGAAAAGTGCCACCTGACG
